>Addgene plasmid #136931 | pTW195b63 | addgene full sequence | sequence record 269641 | Addgene NGS Result
GCACCTGCAGGTCGGTCGACACAACATACGAGCCGGAAGCATAAAGTGTAAAGCCCGGGGTGCCTAATGT
AACACCGTGCGTGTTGTAGGGTCCCTAGGAGCCCACCGAGTACCTGGCGGTCAGGTTTCTCTTCTTTCCA
TGCAACGAAAGGCCCAGTCTTTCGACTGAGCCTTTCGTTGCATTTGCCCGGATGTCCTCTTGACCGTACG
ACGGGTAAGCCTGTTGATGAGCCCGCTGCCTTACTGGGTGCATTAGCCAGTCTGAATGACCTGTCACGGG
ATAAGCCGAAGTGGTCAGACTGGAAAAGCAGAGGGCAGGAACTGCTGAACAGCAAAAAGTCAGATAGCAC
CACATAGCAGACCCGCCATAAAACGCCCTGAGAAGCCCGTGACGGGCTTTTCTTGTATTATGGGTAGTTT
CCTTGCATGAATCCATAAAAGGCGCCTGTAGTGCCATTTACCCCCATTCACTGCCAGAGCCGTGAGCGCA
GCGAACTGAATGTCACGAAAAAGACAGCGACTCAGGTGCCTGATGGTCGGAGACAAAAGGAATATTCAGC
GATTTGCCCGAGCTTGCGAGGGTGCTACTTAAGCCTTTAGGGTTTTAAGGTCTGTTTTGTAGAGGAGCAA
ACAGCGTTTGCGACATCCTTTTGTAATACTGCGGAACTGACTAAAGTAGTGAGTTATACACAGGGCTGGG
ATCTATTCTTTTTATCTTTTTTTATTCTTTCTTTATTCTATAAATTATAACCACTTGAATATAAACAAAA
AAAACACACAAAGGTCTAGCGGAATTTACAGAGGGTCTAGCAGAATTTACAAGTTTTCCAGCAAAGGTCT
AGCAGAATTTACAGATACCCACAACTCAAAGGAAAAGGACTAGTAATTATCATTGACTAGCCCATCTCAA
TTGGTATAGTGATTAAAATTACCTAGACCAATTGAGATGTATGTCTGAATTAGTTGTTTTCAAAGCAAAT
GAACTAGCGATTAGTCGCTATGACTTAACGGAGCATGAAACCAAGCTAATTTTATGCTGTGTGGCACTAC
TCAACCCCACGATTGAAAACCCTACAAGGAAAGAACGGACGGTATCGTTCACTTATAACCAATACGCTCA
GATGATGAACATCAGTAGGGAAAATGCTTATGGTGTATTAGCTAAAGCAACCAGAGAGCTGATGACGAGA
ACTGTGGAAATCAGGAATCCTTTGGTTAAAGGCTTTGAGATTTTCCAGTGGACAAACTATGCCAAGTTCT
CAAGCGAAAAATTAGAATTAGTTTTTAGTGAAGAGATATTGCCTTATCTTTTCCAGTTAAAAAAATTCAT
AAAATATAATCTGGAACATGTTAAGTCTTTTGAAAACAAATACTCTATGAGGATTTATGAGTGGTTATTA
AAAGAACTAACACAAAAGAAAACTCACAAGGCAAATATAGAGATTAGCCTTGATGAATTTAAGTTCATGT
TAATGCTTGAAAATAACTACCATGAGTTTAAAAGGCTTAACCAATGGGTTTTGAAACCAATAAGTAAAGA
TTTAAACACTTACAGCAATATGAAATTGGTGGTTGATAAGCGAGGCCGCCCGACTGATACGTTGATTTTC
CAAGTTGAACTAGATAGACAAATGGATCTCGTAACCGAACTTGAGAACAACCAGATAAAAATGAATGGTG
ACAAAATACCAACAACCATTACATCAGATTCCTACCTACGTAACGGACTAAGAAAAACACTACACGATGC
TTTAACTGCAAAAATTCAGCTCACCAGTTTTGAGGCAAAATTTTTGAGTGACATGCAAAGTAAGCATGAT
CTCAATGGTTCGTTCTCATGGCTCACGCAAAAACAACGAACCACACTAGAGAACATACTGGCTAAATACG
GAAGGATCTGAACGGCCTATTTGGCCTAAGGGCCTCGTGATACGCCTATTTTTATAGGTTAATGTCATGA
TAATAATGGTTTCTTAGACGTCAGGTGGCACTTTTCGGGGAAATGTGCGCGGAACCCCTATTTGTTTATT
TTTCTAAATACATTCAAATATGTATCCGCTCATGAGACAATAACCCTGATAAATGCTTCAATAATATTGA
AAAAGGAAGAGTATGAGTATTCAACATTTCCGTGTCGCCCTTATTCCCTTTTTTGCGGCATTTTGCCTTC
CTGTTTTTGCTCACCCAGAAACGCTGGTGAAAGTAAAAGATGCTGAAGATCAGTTGGGTGCACGAGTGGG
TTACATCGAACTGGATCTCAACAGCGGTAAGATCCTTGAGAGTTTTCGCCCCGAAGAACGTTTTCCAATG
ATGAGCACTTTTAAAGTTCTGCTATGTGGCGCGGTATTATCCCGTATTGACGCTGGGCAAGAGCAACTCG
GTCGCCGCATACACTATTCTCAGAATGACTTGGTTGAGTACTCACCAGTCACAGAAAAGCATCTTACGGA
TGGCATGACAGTAAGAGAATTATGCAGTGCTGCCATAACCATGAGTGATAACACTGCGGCCAACTTACTT
CTGACAACGATCGGAGGACCGAAGGAGCTAACCGCTTTTTTGCACAACATGGGGGATCATGTAACTCGCC
TTGATCGTTGGGAACCGGAGCTGAATGAAGCCATACCAAACGACGAGCGTGACACCACGATGCCTGTAGC
AATGGCAACAACGTTGCGCAAACTATTAACTGGCGAACTACTTACTCTAGCTTCCCGGCAACAATTAATA
GACTGGATGGAGGCGGATAAAGTTGCAGGACCACTTCTGCGCTCGGCCCTTCCGGCTGGCTGGTTTATTG
CTGATAAATCTGGAGCCGGTGAGCGTGGGTCTCGCGGTATCATTGCAGCACTGGGGCCAGATGGTAAGCC
CTCCCGTATCGTAGTTATCTACACGACGGGGAGTCAGGCAACTATGGATGAACGAAATAGACAGATCGCT
GAGATAGGTGCCTCACTGATTAAGCATTGGTAAACGCCATGGGCATTAAAAAATGCCCTCTTGGGTTATC
AAGAGGGTCATTATATTTCGCAAAAAACCCCGCTTCGGCGGGGTTTTTTCGCAGTGCCGTTAATTAAGTG
CGCCCAATACGCAAACCGCCTCTCCCCGCGCGTTGGCCGATTCATTAATGCAGCTGGCACGACAGGTTTC
CCGACTGGAAAGCGGGCAGTGAGCGCAACGCAATTAATGTGAGTTAGCTCACTCATTAGGCACCCCAGGC
TTTACACTTTATGCTTCCGGCTCGTATGTTGTGTGGGGAGCCCACCGAGTACCTGGGTTTTAGAGCTAGA
AATAGCAAGTTAAAATAAGGCTAGTCCGTTATCAACTTGAAAAAGTGGCACCGAGTCGGTGCTTTTTTTA
CAGTCAGTAGGGCCCTAAAAAAAAACCCCGCCCCTGACAGGGCGGGGTTTTTTTTGGCGAAAAAACCCCG
CTGAAGCGGGGTTTTTTGCGTACATTGGCTCCGTTTAATTCGGGAGATTATCCACGCGCATCAGGTCTAA
TTCGCGTTCAAAAATTTCGTCGATTGGGAGCATCTGACCATCTACAGTCATAAATTTGTGATCCTTTGTG
GCACGGATTAAAGATCCGTCTTCCAGACAATATTCGAACACTTCCTGTTCACCACGGTCATGCCACTGGG
CCACCGGCTGGGTGTAGATATTGCCGTTGTTATCCACTGAGTAGACCGTACATTCAATACGTTTTTCAAC
AATCTTGCCGATTGGCAGCAGACCATATTCGACGGTCAAGATTTCGGTTTCGTAGCTGAGACATAAAGGA
ATTGCGAATAATAATTTTTTCATTTTTTTTTTCCTTTACT
Features (pLannotate 1.2.2; 11 found; start..end, strand, type, name):
     22..52      -  promoter       lac promoter: promoter for the E. coli lac operon
    144..179     +  terminator     rrnB T1 terminator (fragment): Escherichia coli rrnB; transcription terminator T1 from the E. coli rrnB gene
    681..903     +  rep_origin     pSC101 ori: low-copy replication origin that requires the Rep101 protein
    951..1901    +  CDS            Rep101: RepA protein needed for replication with the pSC101 origin; rep101
   2008..2112    +  promoter       AmpR promoter: bla
   2113..2973    +  CDS            AmpR: β-lactamase; bla; confers resistance to ampicillin, carbenicillin, and related antibiotics
   3080..3172    +  CDS            lacI (fragment): lac repressor; lacI; The lac repressor binds to the lac operator to inhibit transcription in E. coli. This inhibition can be relieved by adding lactose or isopropyl-β-D-thiogalactopyranoside (IPTG).
   3185..3206    +  protein_bind   CAP binding site: CAP binding activates transcription in the presence of cAMP. E. coli catabolite activator protein
   3221..3251    +  promoter       lac promoter: promoter for the E. coli lac operon
   3277..3352    +  misc_RNA       gRNA scaffold: guide RNA scaffold for the Streptococcus pyogenes CRISPR/Cas9 system
   3474..3773    -  CDS            dnaE-N (fragment): DPO3A_SYNY3 - Experimental evidence at protein level: Swiss-Prot protein existence level 1. DNA polymerase III is a complex, multichain enzyme responsible for most of the replicative synthesis in bacteria. This DNA polymerase also exhibits 3' to 5' exonuclease activity. The alpha chain is the DNA polymerase (By similarity). From Synechocystis sp. (strain PCC 6803 / Kazusa).
