[The description below was written by a language model from this plasmid's Addgene catalogue record and pLannotate feature annotations shown in this document.]
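Description:
pTW195b63 is a small (about 3.8 kb) bacterial accessory-type plasmid built on a pSC101 backbone, catalogued for directed evolution of SpCas variants (the purpose field reads "SpCas11", while the associated work concerns continuous evolution of SpCas9 toward non-G PAMs). It replicates in E. coli through the pSC101 origin together with its required Rep101 (RepA) protein and is selected with ampicillin via the bla gene under its own promoter. The catalogue lists it as high copy, although the pSC101 origin is annotated as a low-copy replicon; the record does not explain this difference.

The stated insert is gIII(N)-npuN, an N-terminal portion of the M13 phage gene III fused to the N-terminal half of the Nostoc punctiforme DnaE split intein. The feature table detects the intein part as a reverse-strand dnaE-N fragment (matched by homology to the Synechocystis protein) but does not annotate the gene III segment; a reverse-oriented lac promoter lies across the plasmid junction upstream of this region, consistent with it driving the fusion, though the record does not state this. A split-intein half of this kind allows functional pIII, which M13 needs for infectivity, to be reconstituted only when the complementary half is supplied from another construct. On the forward strand, a lacI fragment, CAP binding site and second lac promoter precede an S. pyogenes guide RNA scaffold, indicating sgRNA expression; the spacer is not given. The depositor comment "CGG PAM" suggests that the plasmid carries a target site flanked by that PAM, so that pIII production, and thus phage propagation, is coupled to Cas9 recognition of the site. The exact selection circuit is not described in the record.
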