Addgene plasmid #136931: pTW195b63
Purpose: Directed evolution of SpCas11
Depositing lab: David Liu. Depositing organization: Broad Institute. Publication: Continuous evolution of SpCas9 variants compatible with non-G PAMs. Miller SM, Wang T, Randolph PB, Arbab M, Shen MW, Huang TP, Matuszek Z, Newby GA, Rees HA, Liu DR. Nat Biotechnol. 2020 Apr;38(4):471-481. doi: 10.1038/s41587-020-0412-8. Epub 2020 Feb 10. PubMed 32042170.
Backbone
  Vector backbone: SC101
  Vector type: Bacterial Expression, CRISPR
Growth in bacteria
  Bacterial resistance: Ampicillin, 100 μg/mL
  Growth temperature: 37°C
  Growth strain: Mach1
  Copy number: High Copy
Gene/Insert
  Gene/Insert name: gIII(N)-npuN
  Species: M13 bacteriophage, N. punctiforme
  Mutation: none
  Cloning method: Ligation Independent Cloning
Terms and licenses: Academic/Nonprofit Terms; Industry Terms: Not Available to Industry
Depositor comments: CGG PAM
How to cite: pTW195b63 was a gift from David Liu (Addgene plasmid # 136931 ; http://n2t.net/addgene:136931 ; RRID:Addgene_136931)
